Addgene plasmid #49459: pBIS-GALkFLP(Trp1)
Purpose: overespression of Flp step-arrest mutant in yeast, TRP1 selection
Depositing lab: Marc Gartenberg. Depositing organization: Rutgers, The State University of New Jersey. Publication: Curing Saccharomyces cerevisiae of the 2 micron plasmid by targeted DNA damage. Tsalik EL, Gartenberg MR. Yeast. 1998 Jun 30;14(9):847-52. 10.1002/(SICI)1097-0061(19980630)14:9<847::AID-YEA285>3.0.CO;2-9 PubMed 9818722.
Backbone
  Vector backbone: pRS414
  Backbone manufacturer: Stratagene
  Backbone size w/o insert (bp): 4788
  Total vector size (bp): 6751
  Vector type: Yeast Expression
  Selectable markers: TRP1
Growth in bacteria
  Bacterial resistance: Ampicillin, 100 μg/mL
  Growth temperature: 37°C
  Growth strain: DH5alpha
  Copy number: Unknown
Gene/Insert
  Gene/Insert name: Flp(H305L) (alt name: Flp recombinase)
  Species: S. cerevisiae (budding yeast)
  Mutation: H305L, ‘step-arrest’ mutant,
  Entrez Gene: flp
  Promoter: GAL10
  Cloning method: Unknown
  Sequencing primers: 5′ M13-F20; 3′ M13R
Terms and licenses: Academic/Nonprofit Terms; Industry Terms: Not Available to Industry
Depositor comments: This plasmid expresses a Flp ‘step-arrest’ mutant, Flp H305L, which carries out the first step of recombination, DNA cleavage, but fails to accomplish subsequent strand exchange and religation (Parsons et al.,1988).
How to cite: pBIS-GALkFLP(Trp1) was a gift from Marc Gartenberg (Addgene plasmid # 49459 ; http://n2t.net/addgene:49459 ; RRID:Addgene_49459)
