[The description below was written by a language model from this plasmid's Addgene catalogue record and pLannotate feature annotations shown in this document.]
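Description:
pBIS-GALkFLP(Trp1) is a yeast expression plasmid built on the pRS414 shuttle backbone, designed to overexpress a catalytically defective form of the Saccharomyces cerevisiae 2μ-plasmid recombinase Flp. In E. coli it replicates from a high-copy ColE1/pUC-type origin and is selected through the AmpR β-lactamase gene. An f1 origin and the remnants of the pBluescript-style lacZα/multiple cloning site region, flanked by T7 and T3 promoters, are also carried over from the backbone. In yeast, the CEN6/ARS element provides centromeric, low-copy maintenance, and the TRP1 gene with its own promoter allows selection in trp1 auxotrophic strains.

The payload is the FLP coding sequence carrying the H305L substitution, placed immediately downstream of a galactose-inducible, Gal4-regulated promoter. The record names this promoter GAL10, and the feature table annotates it in the reverse orientation relative to FLP, which may reflect use of the divergent GAL1-GAL10 regulatory region, although the record does not say so. A short fragment annotated as 2μ origin directly follows the open reading frame; it most likely represents native 2μ sequence flanking FLP rather than a functional replicator.

According to the depositor, Flp H305L is a "step-arrest" mutant. It performs the initial DNA cleavage at its FRT target sites but cannot complete strand exchange and religation, so it leaves damage at those sites. The associated publication title indicates that this targeted damage was used to cure yeast of the endogenous 2μ plasmid, with galactose induction presumably triggering the mutant recombinase.
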