Features (pLannotate 1.2.2; 22 found; start..end, strand, type, name):
      1..1272    +  CDS            FLP: site-specific recombinase FLP is a site-specific recombinase from Saccharomyces cerevisiae. Recombination occurs at FRT sequences.
   1275..1456    +  rep_origin     2μ ori (fragment): yeast 2μ plasmid origin of replication
   1453..1487    -  misc_feature   MCS (fragment): pBluescript multiple cloning site
   1500..1518    -  promoter       T3 promoter: promoter for bacteriophage T3 RNA polymerase
   1563..1579    -  protein_bind   lac operator: The lac repressor binds to the lac operator to inhibit transcription in E. coli. This inhibition can be relieved by adding lactose or isopropyl-β-D-thiogalactopyranoside (IPTG). lac repressor encoded by lacI
   1587..1617    -  promoter       lac promoter: promoter for the E. coli lac operon
   1632..1653    -  protein_bind   CAP binding site: CAP binding activates transcription in the presence of cAMP. E. coli catabolite activator protein
   1666..1758    -  CDS            lacI (fragment): lac repressor; lacI; The lac repressor binds to the lac operator to inhibit transcription in E. coli. This inhibition can be relieved by adding lactose or isopropyl-β-D-thiogalactopyranoside (IPTG).
   1941..2529    -  rep_origin     ori: high-copy-number ColE1/pMB1/pBR322/pUC origin of replication
   2700..3560    -  CDS            AmpR: β-lactamase; bla; confers resistance to ampicillin, carbenicillin, and related antibiotics
   3561..3665    -  promoter       AmpR promoter: bla
   3702..4205    +  misc_feature   CEN/ARS: S. cerevisiae CEN6 centromere fused to an autonomously replicating sequence
   4274..4309    +  CDS            rop (fragment): Rop protein, which maintains plasmids at low copy number; rop
   4411..4460    +  misc_feature   bom (fragment): basis of mobility region from pBR322
   4461..4741    +  promoter       TRP1 promoter: S. cerevisiae TRP1
   4742..5416    +  CDS            TRP1: phosphoribosylanthranilate isomerase, required for tryptophan biosynthesis; S. cerevisiae TRP1; yeast auxotrophic marker
   5463..5514    +  misc_feature   bom (fragment): basis of mobility region from pBR322
   5515..5970    -  rep_origin     f1 ori (sequence partly withheld): f1 bacteriophage origin of replication; arrow indicates direction of (+) strand synthesis
   5978..6133    -  CDS            lacZα (fragment): LacZα fragment of β-galactosidase; lacZ fragment
   6141..6159    +  promoter       T7 promoter: promoter for bacteriophage T7 RNA polymerase
   6168..6240    -  misc_feature   MCS (fragment): pBluescript multiple cloning site
   6414..6744    -  promoter       GAL10 promoter: S. cerevisiae GAL10; inducible promoter, regulated by Gal4
>Addgene plasmid #49459 | pBIS-GALkFLP(Trp1) | depositor full sequence | sequence record 73674 | pBIS-GALkFLP(Trp1) sequence 6751 bps
ATGCCACAATTTGGTATATTATGTAAAACACCACCTAAGGTGCTTGTTCGTCAGTTTGTGGAAAGGTTTG
AAAGACCTTCAGGTGAGAAAATAGCATTATGTGCTGCTGAACTAACCTATTTATGTTGGATGATTACACA
TAACGGAACAGCAATCAAGAGAGCCACATTCATGAGCTATAATACTATCATAAGCAATTCGCTGAGTTTC
GATATTGTCAATAAATCACTCCAGTTTAAATACAAGACGCAAAAAGCAACAATTCTGGAAGCCTCATTAA
AGAAATTGATTCCTGCTTGGGAATTTACAATTATTCCTTACTATGGACAAAAACATCAATCTGATATCAC
TGATATTGTAAGTAGTTTGCAATTACAGTTCGAATCATCGGAAGAAGCAGATAAGGGAAATAGCCACAGT
AAAAAAATGCTTAAAGCACTTCTAAGTGAGGGTGAAAGCATCTGGGAGATCACTGAGAAAATACTAAATT
CGTTTGAGTATACTTCGAGATTTACAAAAACAAAAACTTTATACCAATTCCTCTTCCTAGCTACTTTCAT
CAATTGTGGAAGATTCAGCGATATTAAGAACGTTGATCCGAAATCATTTAAATTAGTCCAAAATAAGTAT
CTGGGAGTAATAATCCAGTGTTTAGTGACAGAGACAAAGACAAGCGTTAGTAGGCACATATACTTCTTTA
GCGCAAGGGGTAGGATCGATCCACTTGTATATTTGGATGAATTTTTGAGGAATTCTGAACCAGTCCTAAA
ACGAGTAAATAGGACCGGCAATTCTTCAAGCAATAAACAGGAATACCAATTATTAAAAGATAACTTAGTC
AGATCGTACAATAAAGCTTTGAAGAAAAATGCGCCTTATTCAATCTTTGCTATAAAAAATGGCCCAAAAT
CTCTCATTGGAAGACATTTGATGACCTCATTTCTTTCAATGAAGGGCCTAACGGAGTTGACTAATGTTGT
GGGAAATTGGAGCGATAAGCGTGCTTCTGCCGTGGCCAGGACAACGTATACTCATCAGATAACAGCAATA
CCTGATCACTACTTCGCACTAGTTTCTCGGTACTATGCATATGATCCAATATCAAAGGAAATGATAGCAT
TGAAGGATGAGACTAATCCAATTGAGGAGTGGCAGCATATAGAACAGCTAAAGGGTAGTGCTGAAGGAAG
CATACGATACCCCGCATGGAATGGGATAATATCACAGGAGGTACTAGACTACCTTTCATCCTACATAAAT
AGACGCATATAAGTACGCATTTAAGCATAAACACGCACTATGCCGTTCTTCTCATGTATATATATATACA
GGCAACACGCAGATATAGGTGCGACGTGAACAGTGAGCTGTATGTGCGCAGCTCGCGTTGCATTTTCGGA
AGCGCTCGTTTTCGGAAACGCTTTGAAGTTCCTATTCCGAAGTTCCTATTCTCTAGTTCTAGAGCGGCCG
CCACCGCGGTGGAGCTCCAGCTTTTGTTCCCTTTAGTGAGGGTTAATTGCGCGCTTGGCGTAATCATGGT
CATAGCTGTTTCCTGTGTGAAATTGTTATCCGCTCACAATTCCACACAACATAGGAGCCGGAAGCATAAA
GTGTAAAGCCTGGGGTGCCTAATGAGTGAGGTAACTCACATTAATTGCGTTGCGCTCACTGCCCGCTTTC
CAGTCGGGAAACCTGTCGTGCCAGCTGCATTAATGAATCGGCCAACGCGCGGGGAGAGGCGGTTTGCGTA
TTGGGCGCTCTTCCGCTTCCTCGCTCACTGACTCGCTGCGCTCGGTCGTTCGGCTGCGGCGAGCGGTATC
AGCTCACTCAAAGGCGGTAATACGGTTATCCACAGAATCAGGGGATAACGCAGGAAAGAACATGTGAGCA
AAAGGCCAGCAAAAGGCCAGGAACCGTAAAAAGGCCGCGTTGCTGGCGTTTTTCCATAGGCTCCGCCCCC
CTGACGAGCATCACAAAAATCGACGCTCAAGTCAGAGGTGGCGAAACCCGACAGGACTATAAAGATACCA
GGCGTTTCCCCCTGGAAGCTCCCTCGTGCGCTCTCCTGTTCCGACCCTGCCGCTTACCGGATACCTGTCC
GCCTTTCTCCCTTCGGGAAGCGTGGCGCTTTCTCATAGCTCACGCTGTAGGTATCTCAGTTCGGTGTAGG
TCGTTCGCTCCAAGCTGGGCTGTGTGCACGAACCCCCCGTTCAGCCCGACCGCTGCGCCTTATCCGGTAA
CTATCGTCTTGAGTCCAACCCGGTAAGACACGACTTATCGCCACTGGCAGCAGCCACTGGTAACAGGATT
AGCAGAGCGAGGTATGTAGGCGGTGCTACAGAGTTCTTGAAGTGGTGGCCTAACTACGGCTACACTAGAA
GGACAGTATTTGGTATCTGCGCTCTGCTGAAGCCAGTTACCTTCGGAAAAAGAGTTGGTAGCTCTTGATC
CGGCAAACAAACCACCGCTGGTAGCGGTGGTTTTTTTGTTTGCAAGCAGCAGATTACGCGCAGAAAAAAA
GGATCTCAAGAAGATCCTTTGATCTTTTCTACGGGGTCTGACGCTCAGTGGAACGAAAACTCACGTTAAG
GGATTTTGGTCATGAGATTATCAAAAAGGATCTTCACCTAGATCCTTTTAAATTAAAAATGAAGTTTTAA
ATCAATCTAAAGTATATATGAGTAAACTTGGTCTGACAGTTACCAATGCTTAATCAGTGAGGCACCTATC
TCAGCGATCTGTCTATTTCGTTCATCCATAGTTGCCTGACTCCCCGTCGTGTAGATAACTACGATACGGG
AGGGCTTACCATCTGGCCCCAGTGCTGCAATGATACCGCGAGACCCACGCTCACCGGCTCCAGATTTATC
AGCAATAAACCAGCCAGCCGGAAGGGCCGAGCGCAGAAGTGGTCCTGCAACTTTATCCGCCTCCATCCAG
TCTATTAATTGTTGCCGGGAAGCTAGAGTAAGTAGTTCGCCAGTTAATAGTTTGCGCAACGTTGTTGCCA
TTGCTACAGGCATCGTGGTGTCACGCTCGTCGTTTGGTATGGCTTCATTCAGCTCCGGTTCCCAACGATC
AAGGCGAGTTACATGATCCCCCATGTTGTGCAAAAAAGCGGTTAGCTCCTTCGGTCCTCCGATCGTTGTC
AGAAGTAAGTTGGCCGCAGTGTTATCACTCATGGTTATGGCAGCACTGCATAATTCTCTTACTGTCATGC
CATCCGTAAGATGCTTTTCTGTGACTGGTGAGTACTCAACCAAGTCATTCTGAGAATAGTGTATGCGGCG
ACCGAGTTGCTCTTGCCCGGCGTCAATACGGGATAATACCGCGCCACATAGCAGAACTTTAAAAGTGCTC
ATCATTGGAAAACGTTCTTCGGGGCGAAAACTCTCAAGGATCTTACCGCTGTTGAGATCCAGTTCGATGT
AACCCACTCGTGCACCCAACTGATCTTCAGCATCTTTTACTTTCACCAGCGTTTCTGGGTGAGCAAAAAC
AGGAAGGCAAAATGCCGCAAAAAAGGGAATAAGGGCGACACGGAAATGTTGAATACTCATACTCTTCCTT
TTTCAATATTATTGAAGCATTTATCAGGGTTATTGTCTCATGAGCGGATACATATTTGAATGTATTTAGA
AAAATAAACAAATAGGGGTTCCGCGCACATTTCCCCGAAAAGTGCCACCTGGGTCCTTTTCATCACGTGC
TATAAAAATAATTATAATTTAAATTTTTTAATATAAATATATAAATTAAAAATAGAAAGTAAAAAAAGAA
ATTAAAGAAAAAATAGTTTTTGTTTTCCGAAGATGTAAAAGACTCTAGGGGGATCGCCAACAAATACTAC
CTTTTATCTTGCTCTTCCTGCTCTCAGGTATTAATGCCGAATTGTTTCATCTTGTCTGTGTAGAAGACCA
CACACGAAAATCCTGTGATTTTACATTTTACTTATCGTTAATCGAATGTATATCTATTTAATCTGCTTTT
CTTGTCTAATAAATATATATGTAAAGTACGCTTTTTGTTGAAATTTTTTAAACCTTTGTTTATTTTTTTT
TCTTCATTCCGTAACTCTTCTACCTTCTTTATTTACTTTCTAAAATCCAAATACAAAACATAAAAATAAA
TAAACACAGAGTAAATTCCCAAATTATTCCATCATTAAAAGATACGAGGCGCGTGTAAGTTACAGGCAAG
CGATCCGTCCTAAGAAACCATTATTATCATGACATTAACCTATAAAAATAGGCGTATCACGAGGCCCTTT
CGTCTCGCGCGTTTCGGTGATGACGGTGAAAACCTCTGACACATGCAGCTCCCGGAGACGGTCACAGCTT
GTCTGTAAGCGGATGCCGGGAGCAGACAAGCCCGTCAGGGCGCGTCAGCGGGTGTTGGCGGGTGTCGGGG
CTGGCTTAACTATGCGGCATCAGAGCAGATTGTACTGAGAGTGCACCATAAACGACATTACTATATATAT
AATATAGGAAGCATTTAATAGACAGCATCGTAATATATGTGTACTTTGCAGTTATGACGCCAGATGGCAG
TAGTGGAAGATATTCTTTATTGAAAAATAGCTTGTCACCTTACGTACAATCTTGATCCGGAGCTTTTCTT
TTTTTGCCGATTAAGAATTAATTCGGTCGAAAAAAGAAAAGGAGAGGGCCAAGAGGGAGGGCATTGGTGA
CTATTGAGCACGTGAGTATACGTGATTAAGCACACAAAGGCAGCTTGGAGTATGTCTGTTATTAATTTCA
CAGGTAGTTCTGGTCCATTGGTGAAAGTTTGCGGCTTGCAGAGCACAGAGGCCGCAGAATGTGCTCTAGA
TTCCGATGCTGACTTGCTGGGTATTATATGTGTGCCCAATAGAAAGAGAACAATTGACCCGGTTATTGCA
AGGAAAATTTCAAGTCTTGTAAAAGCATATAAAAATAGTTCAGGCACTCCGAAATACTTGGTTGGCGTGT
TTCGTAATCAACCTAAGGAGGATGTTTTGGCTCTGGTCAATGATTACGGCATTGATATCGTCCAACTGCA
TGGAGATGAGTCGTGGCAAGAATACCAAGAGTTCCTCGGTTTGCCAGTTATTAAAAGACTCGTATTTCCA
AAAGACTGCAACATACTACTCAGTGCAGCTTCACAGAAACCTCATTCGTTTATTCCCTTGTTTGATTCAG
AAGCAGGTGGGACAGGTGAACTTTTGGATTGGAACTCGATTTCTGACTGGGTTGGAAGGCAAGAGAGCCC
CGAAAGCTTACATTTTATGTTAGCTGGTGGACTGACGCCAGAAAATGTTGGTGATGCGCTTAGATTAAAT
GGCGTTATTGGTGTTGATGTAAGCGGAGGTGTGGAGACAAATGGTGTAAAAGACTCTAACAAAATAGCAA
ATTTCGTCAAAAATGCTAAGAAATAGGTTATTACTGAGTAGTATTTATTTAAGTATTGTTTGTGCACTTG
CCTATGCGGTGTGAAATACCGCACAGATGCGTAAGGAGAAAATACCGCATCAGGAAATTGTAAACGTTAA
TATTTTGTTAAAATTCGCGTTAAATTTTTGTTAAATCAGCTCATTTTTTAACCAATAGGCCGAAATCGGC
AAAATCCCTTATAAATCAAAAGAATAGACCGAGATAGGGT
[37 nt withheld, positions 5641-5677]
AAAGAACGTGGACTCCAACGTCAAAGG
[49 nt withheld, positions 5705-5753]
T
[91 nt withheld, positions 5755-5845]
G
[124 nt withheld, positions 5847-5970]
CGCGCCATTCGCCATTCAGGCTGCGCAACTGTTGGGAAGGGCGATCGGTGCGGGCCTCTTCGCTATTACG
CCAGCTGGCGAAAGGGGGATGTGCTGCAAGGCGATTAAGTTGGGTAACGCCAGGGTTTTCCCAGTCACGA
CGTTGTAAAACGACGGCCAGTGAGCGCGCGTAATACGACTCACTATAGGGCGAATTGGGTACCGGGCCCC
CCCTCGAGGTCGACGGTATCGATAAGCTTGATATCGAATTCCTGCAGCCCGGGGGATCCAAAAATCATCG
CTTCGCTGATTAATTACCCCAGAAATAAGGCTAAAAAACTAATCGCATTATCATCCTATGGTTGTTAATT
TGATTCGTTCATTTGAAGGTTTGTGGGGCCAGGTTACTGCCAATTTTTCCTCTTCATAACCATAAAAGCT
AGTATTGTAGAATCTTTATTGTTCGGAGCAGTGCGGCGCGAGGCACATCTGCGTTTCAGGAACGCGACCG
GTGAAGACGAGGACGCACGGAGGAGAGTCTTCCTTCGGAGGGCTGTCACCCGCTCGGCGGCTTCTAATCC
GTACTTCAATATAGCAATGAGCAGTTAAGCGTATTACTGAAAGTTCCAAAGAGAAGGTTTTTTTAGGCTA
AGATAATGGGGCTCTTTACATTTCCACAACATATAAGTAAGATTAGATATGGATATGTATATGGATATGT
ATATGGTGGTAATGCCATGTAATATGATTATTAAACTTCTTTGCGTCCATCCAAAAAAAAAGTAAGAATT
TTTGGGTCGAC
