>Addgene plasmid #49459 | pBIS-GALkFLP(Trp1) | addgene partial sequence | sequence record 75186 | M13_pUC_rev
TTAACCCTCACTAAAGGGAACAAAAGCTGGAGCTCCACCGCGGTGGCGGCCGCTCTAGAACTAGAGAATA
GGAACTTCGGAATAGGAACTTCAAAGCGTTTCCGAAAACGAGCGCTTCCGAAAATGCAACGCGAGCTGCG
CACATACAGCTCACTGTTCACGTCGCACCTATATCTGCGTGTTGCCTGTATATATATATACATGAGAAGA
ACGGCATAGTGCGTGTTTATGCTTAAATGCGTACTTATATGCGTCTATTTATGTAGGATGAAAGGTAGTC
TAGTACCTCCTGTGATATTATCCCATTCCATGCGGGGTATCGTATGCTTCCTTCAGCACTACCCTTTAGC
TGTTCTATATGCTGCCACTCCTCAATTGGATTAGTCTCATCCTTCAATGCTATCATTTCCTTTGATATTG
GATCATATGCATAGTACCGAGAAACTAGTGCGAAGTAGTGATCAGGTATTGCTGTTATCTGATGAGTATA
CGTTGTCCTGGCCACGGCAGAAGCACGCTTATCGCTCCAATTTCCCACAACATTAGTCAACTCCGTTAGG
CCCTTCATTGAAAGAAATGAGGTCATCAAATGTCTTCCAATGAGAGATTTTGGGCCATTTTTTATAGCAA
AGATTGAATAAGGCGCATTTTTCTTCAAAGCTTTATTGTACGATCTGACTAAGTTATCTTTTAATAATTG
GTATTCCTGTTTATTGCTTGAAGAATTGCCGGTCCTATTTACTCGTTTTAGGACTGGTTCAGAATTCCTC
AAAAATTCATCCAA
