>Addgene plasmid #49459 | pBIS-GALkFLP(Trp1) | addgene partial sequence | sequence record 75205 | pGEX3
GGGCCTCGTGATACGCCTATTTTTATAGGTTAATGTCATGATAATAATGGTTTCTTAGACGGATCGCTTG
CCTGTAACTTACACGCGCCTCGTATCTTTTAATGATGGAATAATTTGGGAATTTACTCTGTGTTTATTTA
TTTTTATGTTTTGTATTTGGATTTTAGAAAGTAAATAAAGAAGGTAGAAGAGTTACGGAATGAAGAAAAA
AAAATAAACAAAGGTTTAAAAAATTTCAACAAAAAGCGTACTTTACATATATATTTATTAGACAAGAAAA
GCAGATTAAATAGATATACATTCGATTAACGATAAGTAAAATGTAAAATCACAGGATTTTCGTGTGTGGT
CTTCTACACAGACAAGATGAAACAATTCGGCATTAATACCTGAGAGCAGGAAGAGCAAGATAAAAGGTAG
TATTTGTTGGCGATCCCCCTAGAGTCTTTTACATCTTCGGAAAACAAAAACTATTTTTTCTTTAATTTCT
TTTTTTACTTTCTATTTTTAATTTATATATTTATATTAAAAAATTTAAATTATAATTATTTTTATAGCAC
GTGATGAAAAGGACCCAGGTGGCACTTTTCGGGGAAATGTGCGCGGAACCCCTATTTGTTTATTTTTCTA
AATACATTCAAATATGTATCCGCTCATGAGACAATAACCCTGATAAATGCTTCAATAATATTGAAAAAGG
AAGAGTATGAGTA
