>Addgene plasmid #49459 | pBIS-GALkFLP(Trp1) | addgene partial sequence | sequence record 75206 | pRSII-F1 5'-CGGCATCAGAGCAGATTGTAC-3'
ACTATATATATAATATAGGAAGCATTTAATAGAACAGCATCGTAATATATGTGTACTTTGCAGTTATGAC
GCCAGATGGCAGTAGTGGAAGATATTCTTTATTGAAAAATAGCTTGTCACCTTACGTACAATCTTGATCC
GGAGCTTTTCTTTTTTTGCCGATTAAGAATTAATTCGGTCGAAAAAAGAAAAGGAGAGGGCCAAGAGGGA
GGGCATTGGTGACTATTGAGCACGTGAGTATACGTGATTAAGCACACAAAGGCAGCTTGGAGTATGTCTG
TTATTAATTTCACAGGTAGTTCTGGTCCATTGGTGAAAGTTTGCGGCTTGCAGAGCACAGAGGCCGCAGA
ATGTGCTCTAGATTCCGATGCTGACTTGCTGGGTATTATATGTGTGCCCAATAGAAAGAGAACAATTGAC
CCGGTTATTGCAAGGAAAATTTCAAGTCTTGTAAAAGCATATAAAAATAGTTCAGGCACTCCGAAATACT
TGGTTGGCGTGTTTCGTAATCAACCTAAGGAGGATGTTTTGGCTCTGGTCAATGATTACGGCATTGATAT
CGTCCAACTGCATGGAGATGAGTCGTGGCAAGAATACCAAGAGTTCCTCGGTTTGCCAGTTATTAAAAGA
CTCGTATTTCCAAAAGACTGCAACATACTACTCAGTGCAGCTTCACAGAAACCTCATTCGTTTATTC
